Addgene plasmid #70795: pFOSGE_COF1H03
Purpose: Gateway entry clone
Depositing lab: Alexander Stark. Depositing organization: Research Institute of Molecular Pathology (IMP). Publication: Transcriptional regulators form diverse groups with context-dependent regulatory functions. Stampfel G, Kazmar T, Frank O, Wienerroither S, Reiter F, Stark A. Nature. 2015 Nov 9. doi: 10.1038/nature15545. PubMed 26550828.
Backbone
  Vector backbone: pDONR221
  Backbone manufacturer: Invitrogen
  Backbone size w/o insert (bp): 4762
  Vector type: Gateway entry vector
Growth in bacteria
  Bacterial resistance: Kanamycin, 50 μg/mL
  Growth temperature: 37°C
  Growth strain: DH5alpha
  Copy number: High Copy
Gene/Insert
  Gene/Insert name: Ubc12 (alt names: FBgn0035853; CG7375, FBtr0076722)
  Species: D. melanogaster (fly)
  Insert size (bp): 543
  Cloning method: Gateway Cloning
  Sequencing primers: 5′ M13-F20; 3′ M13R
Terms and licenses: Academic/Nonprofit Terms; Industry Terms: Not Available to Industry
How to cite: pFOSGE_COF1H03 was a gift from Alexander Stark (Addgene plasmid # 70795 ; http://n2t.net/addgene:70795 ; RRID:Addgene_70795)
