[The description below was written by a language model from this plasmid's Addgene catalogue record.]
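Description:
pFOSGE_COF1H03 is a Gateway entry clone built on the commercial pDONR221 donor backbone and carrying the Drosophila melanogaster gene Ubc12 (also annotated as CG7375), recorded as a 543 bp insert corresponding to a specific fly transcript model. It is a bacterial propagation plasmid, maintained at high copy in standard E. coli cloning strains under kanamycin selection. The insert was introduced by Gateway recombination. In a pDONR221-derived entry clone this normally means the donor vector's counter-selectable cassette has been replaced by the insert, leaving it flanked by attL recombination sites, although the record provides no feature table to confirm the exact junctions. M13 forward and reverse priming sites in the backbone flank the insert and are listed for sequence verification.

As an entry vector, the plasmid is not an expression construct: the record lists no promoter, tag or reporter driving Ubc12, and pDONR-type backbones are not designed for expression of the insert in the target organism. Its role is to serve as a shuttle from which the coding sequence can be moved by LR recombination into any compatible destination vector, which then supplies the promoter, fusion partners and host-specific elements. The record does not say whether the insert retains a stop codon or is suited to N- or C-terminal fusions. The associated publication concerns the context-dependent regulatory functions of transcriptional regulators, which suggests that this clone belongs to a larger collection of fly factor entry clones assembled for systematic functional testing. The specific destination vectors and assays are not described in the record.
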