>Addgene plasmid #70795 | pFOSGE_COF1H03 | depositor partial sequence | sequence record 126737 | insert
ATGATTAAACTATTCACGCTTAAGCAGCAGAAGAAAGACGGCGAGCAAAAGGGCAGTCAGCAGAAGAAAG
CGTCCGCCGCCCAGCTGCGCATACAGAAAGATATTAACGAACTGAACCTGCCAAACACTTGCGCCACAGA
CTTTCCCGATCCCAATGACTTGCTCAACTTCAAGCTTATCATCTCGCCCGACGAGGGCTTCTACAGAGAC
GGGCGCTTCGTGTTCAATTTCCGCGTCGGATCCAACTATCCGCACGAGCCGCCCAAGGTGAAGTGCGCCA
CCCAGGTGTACCATCCCAATATTGACCTGGATGGCAACGTCTGCCTCAACATTCTGCGCGAGGACTGGAA
TCCAGTGCTGAACATCAACTCCATCGTCTATGGCTTGCAGTTTCTATTCTTGGAACCCAATCCCGAGGAT
CCGCTCAACAAGGAGGCGGCCGACGTCCTGCAGACCAACCGCCGTCAGTTCGAGAACAATGTAAAGAAGG
CGATGCGTGGTGGCTGTGTGGGCGAGACCTACTTCGAGTGCTGTCTGCTCAAG
