>Addgene plasmid #70795 | pFOSGE_COF1H03 | addgene partial sequence | sequence record 130778 | M13-F20 5'-TGTAAAACGACGGCCAGT-3'
ATTTTATTTTGACTGATAGTGACCTGTTCGTTGCAACAAATTGATGAGCAATGCTTTTTTATAATGCCAA
CTTTGTACAAAAAAGCAGGCTTCATGATTAAACTATTCACGCTTAAGCAGCAGAAGAAAGACGGCGAGCA
AAAGGGCAGTCAGCAGAAGAAAGCGTCCGCCGCCCAGCTGCGCATACAGAAAGATATTAACGAACTGAAC
CTGCCAAACACTTGCGCCACAGACTTTCCCGATCCCAATGACTTGCTCAACTTCAAGCTTATCATCTCGC
CCGACGAGGGCTTCTACAGAGACGGGCGCTTCGTGTTCAATTTCCGCGTCGGATCCAACTATCCGCACGA
GCCGCCCAAGGTGAAGTGCGCCACCCAGGTGTACCATCCCAATATTGACCTGGATGGCAACGTCTGCCTC
AACATTCTGCGCGAGGACTGGAATCCAGTGCTGAACATCAACTCCATCGTCTATGGCTTGCAGTTTCTAT
TCTTGGAACCCAATCCCGAGGATCCGCTCAACAAGGAGGCGGCCGACGTCCTGCAGACCAACCGCCGTCA
GTTCGAGAACAATGTAAAGAAGGCGATGCGTGGTGGCTGTGTGGGCGAGACCTACTTCGAGTGCTGTCTG
CTCAAGGACCCAGCTTTCTTGTACAAAGTTGGCATTATAAGAAAGCATTGCTTATCAATTTGTTGCAACG
AACAGGTCACTATCAGTCAAAATAAAATCATT
