>Addgene plasmid #70795 | pFOSGE_COF1H03 | addgene partial sequence | sequence record 130779 | M13-Rev 5'-CAGGAAACAGCTATGACC-3'
TAATGATTTTATTTTGACTGATAGTGACCTGTTCGTTGCAACAAATTGATAAGCAATGCTTTCTTATAAT
GCCAACTTTGTACAAGAAAGCTGGGTCCTTGAGCAGACAGCACTCGAAGTAGGTCTCGCCCACACAGCCA
CCACGCATCGCCTTCTTTACATTGTTCTCGAACTGACGGCGGTTGGTCTGCAGGACGTCGGCCGCCTCCT
TGTTGAGCGGATCCTCGGGATTGGGTTCCAAGAATAGAAACTGCAAGCCATAGACGATGGAGTTGATGTT
CAGCACTGGATTCCAGTCCTCGCGCAGAATGTTGAGGCAGACGTTGCCATCCAGGTCAATATTGGGATGG
TACACCTGGGTGGCGCACTTCACCTTGGGCGGCTCGTGCGGATAGTTGGATCCGACGCGGAAATTGAACA
CGAAGCGCCCGTCTCTGTAGAAGCCCTCGTCGGGCGAGATGATAAGCTTGAAGTTGAGCAAGTCATTGGG
ATCGGGAAAGTCTGTGGCGCAAGTGTTTGGCAGGTTCAGTTCGTTAATATCTTTCTGTATGCGCAGCTGG
GCGGCGGACGCTTTCTTCTGCTGACTGCCCTTTTGCTCGCCGTCTTTCTTCTGCTGCTTAAGCGTGAATA
GTTTAATCATGAAGCCTGCTTTTTTGTACAAAGTTGGCATTATAAAAAAGCATTGCTC
